LOCUS       Exported 6106 bp ds-DNA circular SYN 13-MAY-2021
DEFINITION  synthetic circular DNA
ACCESSION   .
VERSION     .
KEYWORDS    pET21a-BM1P1
SOURCE      synthetic DNA construct
  ORGANISM  synthetic DNA construct
REFERENCE   1 (bases 1 to 6106)
  AUTHORS   Stanton BC, Nielsen AA, Tamsir A, Clancy K, Peterson T, Voigt CA
  TITLE     Genomic mining of prokaryotic repressors for orthogonal logic gates.
  JOURNAL   Nat Chem Biol. 2013 Dec 8. doi: 10.1038/nchembio.1411.
  PUBMED    24316737
REFERENCE   2 (bases 1 to 6106)
  AUTHORS   .
  TITLE     Direct Submission
  JOURNAL   Exported May 13, 2021 from SnapGene Server 1.1.58
            http://www.snapgene.com
FEATURES             Location/Qualifiers
     source          1..6106
                     /organism="synthetic DNA construct"
                     /mol_type="other DNA"
     rep_origin      12..467
                     /direction=RIGHT
                     /label=f1 ori
                     /note="f1 bacteriophage origin of replication; arrow
                     indicates direction of (+) strand synthesis"
     primer_bind     complement(99..118)
                     /label=F1ori-R
                     /note="F1 origin, reverse primer"
     primer_bind     309..330
                     /label=F1ori-F
                     /note="F1 origin, forward primer"
     promoter        494..598
                     /gene="bla"
                     /label=AmpR promoter
     CDS             599..1459
                     /codon_start=1
                     /gene="bla"
                     /product="beta-lactamase"
                     /label=AmpR
                     /note="confers resistance to ampicillin, carbenicillin, and
                     related antibiotics"
                     /translation="MSIQHFRVALIPFFAAFCLPVFAHPETLVKVKDAEDQLGARVGYI
                     ELDLNSGKILESFRPEERFPMMSTFKVLLCGAVLSRIDAGQEQLGRRIHYSQNDLVEYS
                     PVTEKHLTDGMTVRELCSAAITMSDNTAANLLLTTIGGPKELTAFLHNMGDHVTRLDRW
                     EPELNEAIPNDERDTTMPAAMATTLRKLLTGELLTLASRQQLIDWMEADKVAGPLLRSA
                     LPAGWFIADKSGAGERGSRGIIAALGPDGKPSRIVVIYTTGSQATMDERNRQIAEIGAS
                     LIKHW"
     primer_bind     complement(817..836)
                     /label=Amp-R
                     /note="Ampicillin resistance gene, reverse primer"
     rep_origin      1630..2218
                     /direction=RIGHT
                     /label=ori
                     /note="high-copy-number ColE1/pMB1/pBR322/pUC origin of
                     replication"
     primer_bind     2119..2138
                     /label=pBR322ori-F
                     /note="pBR322 origin, forward primer"
     primer_bind     2372..2389
                     /label=L4440
                     /note="L4440 vector, forward primer"
     misc_feature    2404..2546
                     /label=bom
                     /note="basis of mobility region from pBR322"
     primer_bind     complement(2472..2491)
                     /label=pRS-marker
                     /note="pRS vectors, use to sequence yeast selectable
                     marker"
     primer_bind     2632..2654
                     /label=pGEX 3'
                     /note="pGEX vectors, reverse primer"
     CDS             complement(2648..2839)
                     /codon_start=1
                     /gene="rop"
                     /product="Rop protein, which maintains plasmids at low copy
                     number"
                     /label=rop
                     /translation="MTKQEKTALNMARFIRSQTLTLLEKLNELDADEQADICESLHDHA
                     DELYRSCLARFGDDGENL"
     CDS             complement(3648..4730)
                     /codon_start=1
                     /gene="lacI"
                     /product="lac repressor"
                     /label=lacI
                     /note="The lac repressor binds to the lac operator to
                     inhibit transcription in E. coli. This inhibition can be
                     relieved by adding lactose or
                     isopropyl-beta-D-thiogalactopyranoside (IPTG)."
                     /translation="MKPVTLYDVAEYAGVSYQTVSRVVNQASHVSAKTREKVEAAMAEL
                     NYIPNRVAQQLAGKQSLLIGVATSSLALHAPSQIVAAIKSRADQLGASVVVSMVERSGV
                     EACKAAVHNLLAQRVSGLIINYPLDDQDAIAVEAACTNVPALFLDVSDQTPINSIIFSH
                     EDGTRLGVEHLVALGHQQIALLAGPLSSVSARLRLAGWHKYLTRNQIQPIAEREGDWSA
                     MSGFQQTMQMLNEGIVPTAMLVANDQMALGAMRAITESGLRVGADISVVGYDDTEDSSC
                     YIPPLTTIKQDFRLLGQTSVDRLLQLSQGQAVKGNQLLPVSLVKRKTTLAPNTQTASPR
                     ALADSLMQLARQVSRLESGQ"
     primer_bind     4692..4711
                     /label=LacI-R
                     /note="LacI, reverse primer"
     promoter        complement(4731..4808)
                     /gene="lacI"
                     /label=lacI promoter
     primer_bind     5014..5033
                     /label=pBRrevBam
                     /note="pBR322 vectors, tet region, downstream of BamHI,
                     reverse primer"
     primer_bind     5117..5136
                     /label=T7
                     /note="T7 promoter, forward primer"
     promoter        5117..5135
                     /label=T7 promoter
                     /note="promoter for bacteriophage T7 RNA polymerase"
     protein_bind    5136..5160
                     /label=lac operator
                     /bound_moiety="lac repressor encoded by lacI"
                     /note="The lac repressor binds to the lac operator to
                     inhibit transcription in E. coli. This inhibition can be
                     relieved by adding lactose or
                     isopropyl-beta-D-thiogalactopyranoside (IPTG)."
     RBS             5174..5196
                     /note="efficient ribosome binding site from bacteriophage
                     T7 gene 10 (Olins and Rangwala, 1989)"
     CDS             5215..5232
                     /codon_start=1
                     /product="6xHis affinity tag"
                     /label=6xHis
                     /translation="HHHHHH"
     CDS             5242..5265
                     /codon_start=1
                     /product="recognition and cleavage site for human
                     rhinovirus 3C and PreScission proteases"
                     /label=HRV 3C site
                     /translation="LEVLFQGP"
     CDS             5950..5967
                     /codon_start=1
                     /product="6xHis affinity tag"
                     /label=6xHis
                     /translation="HHHHHH"
     primer_bind     complement(6020..6038)
                     /label=T7 Term
                     /note="T7 terminator, reverse primer"
     terminator      6034..6081
                     /label=T7 terminator
                     /note="transcription terminator for bacteriophage T7 RNA
                     polymerase"
ORIGIN
        1 tggcgaatgg gnnnnnnnnn nnnnnnnnnn nnnnnnnnnn nnnnnnnnnn nnnnnnnnnn
       61 nnnnnnnnnn nnnnnnnnnn nnnnnnnnnn nnnnnnnnnn nnnnnnnnnn nnnnnnnnnn
      121 nnnnnnnnnn nnnnncnnnn nnnnnnnnnn nnnnnnnnnn nnnnnnnnnn nnnnnnnnnn
      181 nnnnnnnnnn nnnnnnnnnn nnnnnnnnnn nnnnnnnnnn nnnnnnnann nnnnnnnnnn
      241 nnnnnnnnnn nnnnnnnnnn nnnnnnnnnn nnnnnnncct ttgacgttgg agtccacgtt
      301 ctttaatagt ggactcttgt tccaaactgg aacaacactc aaccctatct cggtctattc
      361 ttttgattta taagggattt tgccgatttc ggcctattgg ttaaaaaatg agctgattta
      421 acaaaaattt aacgcgaatt ttaacaaaat attaacgttt acaatttcag gtggcacttt
      481 tcggggaaat gtgcgcggaa cccctatttg tttatttttc taaatacatt caaatatgta
      541 tccgctcatg agacaataac cctgataaat gcttcaataa tattgaaaaa ggaagagtat
      601 gagtattcaa catttccgtg tcgcccttat tccctttttt gcggcatttt gccttcctgt
      661 ttttgctcac ccagaaacgc tggtgaaagt aaaagatgct gaagatcagt tgggtgcacg
      721 agtgggttac atcgaactgg atctcaacag cggtaagatc cttgagagtt ttcgccccga
      781 agaacgtttt ccaatgatga gcacttttaa agttctgcta tgtggcgcgg tattatcccg
      841 tattgacgcc gggcaagagc aactcggtcg ccgcatacac tattctcaga atgacttggt
      901 tgagtactca ccagtcacag aaaagcatct tacggatggc atgacagtaa gagaattatg
      961 cagtgctgcc ataaccatga gtgataacac tgcggccaac ttacttctga caacgatcgg
     1021 aggaccgaag gagctaaccg cttttttgca caacatgggg gatcatgtaa ctcgccttga
     1081 tcgttgggaa ccggagctga atgaagccat accaaacgac gagcgtgaca ccacgatgcc
     1141 tgcagcaatg gcaacaacgt tgcgcaaact attaactggc gaactactta ctctagcttc
     1201 ccggcaacaa ttaatagact ggatggaggc ggataaagtt gcaggaccac ttctgcgctc
     1261 ggcccttccg gctggctggt ttattgctga taaatctgga gccggtgagc gtgggtctcg
     1321 cggtatcatt gcagcactgg ggccagatgg taagccctcc cgtatcgtag ttatctacac
     1381 gacggggagt caggcaacta tggatgaacg aaatagacag atcgctgaga taggtgcctc
     1441 actgattaag cattggtaac tgtcagacca agtttactca tatatacttt agattgattt
     1501 aaaacttcat ttttaattta aaaggatcta ggtgaagatc ctttttgata atctcatgac
     1561 caaaatccct taacgtgagt tttcgttcca ctgagcgtca gaccccgtag aaaagatcaa
     1621 aggatcttct tgagatcctt tttttctgcg cgtaatctgc tgcttgcaaa caaaaaaacc
     1681 accgctacca gcggtggttt gtttgccgga tcaagagcta ccaactcttt ttccgaaggt
     1741 aactggcttc agcagagcgc agataccaaa tactgtcctt ctagtgtagc cgtagttagg
     1801 ccaccacttc aagaactctg tagcaccgcc tacatacctc gctctgctaa tcctgttacc
     1861 agtggctgct gccagtggcg ataagtcgtg tcttaccggg ttggactcaa gacgatagtt
     1921 accggataag gcgcagcggt cgggctgaac ggggggttcg tgcacacagc ccagcttgga
     1981 gcgaacgacc tacaccgaac tgagatacct acagcgtgag ctatgagaaa gcgccacgct
     2041 tcccgaaggg agaaaggcgg acaggtatcc ggtaagcggc agggtcggaa caggagagcg
     2101 cacgagggag cttccagggg gaaacgcctg gtatctttat agtcctgtcg ggtttcgcca
     2161 cctctgactt gagcgtcgat ttttgtgatg ctcgtcaggg gggcggagcc tatggaaaaa
     2221 cgccagcaac gcggcctttt tacggttcct ggccttttgc tggccttttg ctcacatgtt
     2281 ctttcctgcg ttatcccctg attctgtgga taaccgtatt accgcctttg agtgagctga
     2341 taccgctcgc cgcagccgaa cgaccgagcg cagcgagtca gtgagcgagg aagcggaaga
     2401 gcgcctgatg cggtattttc tccttacgca tctgtgcggt atttcacacc gcatatatgg
     2461 tgcactctca gtacaatctg ctctgatgcc gcatagttaa gccagtatac actccgctat
     2521 cgctacgtga ctgggtcatg gctgcgcccc gacacccgcc aacacccgct gacgcgccct
     2581 gacgggcttg tctgctcccg gcatccgctt acagacaagc tgtgaccgtc tccgggagct
     2641 gcatgtgtca gaggttttca ccgtcatcac cgaaacgcgc gaggcagctg cggtaaagct
     2701 catcagcgtg gtcgtgaagc gattcacaga tgtctgcctg ttcatccgcg tccagctcgt
     2761 tgagtttctc cagaagcgtt aatgtctggc ttctgataaa gcgggccatg ttaagggcgg
     2821 ttttttcctg tttggtcact gatgcctccg tgtaaggggg atttctgttc atgggggtaa
     2881 tgataccgat gaaacgagag aggatgctca cgatacgggt tactgatgat gaacatgccc
     2941 ggttactgga acgttgtgag ggtaaacaac tggcggtatg gatgcggcgg gaccagagaa
     3001 aaatcactca gggtcaatgc cagcgcttcg ttaatacaga tgtaggtgtt ccacagggta
     3061 gccagcagca tcctgcgatg cagatccgga acataatggt gcagggcgct gacttccgcg
     3121 tttccagact ttacgaaaca cggaaaccga agaccattca tgttgttgct caggtcgcag
     3181 acgttttgca gcagcagtcg cttcacgttc gctcgcgtat cggtgattca ttctgctaac
     3241 cagtaaggca accccgccag cctagccggg tcctcaacga caggagcacg atcatgcgca
     3301 cccgtggggc cgccatgccg gcgataatgg cctgcttctc gccgaaacgt ttggtggcgg
     3361 gaccagtgac gaaggcttga gcgagggcgt gcaagattcc gaataccgca agcgacaggc
     3421 cgatcatcgt cgcgctccag cgaaagcggt cctcgccgaa aatgacccag agcgctgccg
     3481 gcacctgtcc tacgagttgc atgataaaga agacagtcat aagtgcggcg acgatagtca
     3541 tgccccgcgc ccaccggaag gagctgactg ggttgaaggc tctcaagggc atcggtcgag
     3601 atcccggtgc ctaatgagtg agctaactta cattaattgc gttgcgctca ctgcccgctt
     3661 tccagtcggg aaacctgtcg tgccagctgc attaatgaat cggccaacgc gcggggagag
     3721 gcggtttgcg tattgggcgc cagggtggtt tttcttttca ccagtgagac gggcaacagc
     3781 tgattgccct tcaccgcctg gccctgagag agttgcagca agcggtccac gctggtttgc
     3841 cccagcaggc gaaaatcctg tttgatggtg gttaacggcg ggatataaca tgagctgtct
     3901 tcggtatcgt cgtatcccac taccgagata tccgcaccaa cgcgcagccc ggactcggta
     3961 atggcgcgca ttgcgcccag cgccatctga tcgttggcaa ccagcatcgc agtgggaacg
     4021 atgccctcat tcagcatttg catggtttgt tgaaaaccgg acatggcact ccagtcgcct
     4081 tcccgttccg ctatcggctg aatttgattg cgagtgagat atttatgcca gccagccaga
     4141 cgcagacgcg ccgagacaga acttaatggg cccgctaaca gcgcgatttg ctggtgaccc
     4201 aatgcgacca gatgctccac gcccagtcgc gtaccgtctt catgggagaa aataatactg
     4261 ttgatgggtg tctggtcaga gacatcaaga aataacgccg gaacattagt gcaggcagct
     4321 tccacagcaa tggcatcctg gtcatccagc ggatagttaa tgatcagccc actgacgcgt
     4381 tgcgcgagaa gattgtgcac cgccgcttta caggcttcga cgccgcttcg ttctaccatc
     4441 gacaccacca cgctggcacc cagttgatcg gcgcgagatt taatcgccgc gacaatttgc
     4501 gacggcgcgt gcagggccag actggaggtg gcaacgccaa tcagcaacga ctgtttgccc
     4561 gccagttgtt gtgccacgcg gttgggaatg taattcagct ccgccatcgc cgcttccact
     4621 ttttcccgcg ttttcgcaga aacgtggctg gcctggttca ccacgcggga aacggtctga
     4681 taagagacac cggcatactc tgcgacatcg tataacgtta ctggtttcac attcaccacc
     4741 ctgaattgac tctcttccgg gcgctatcat gccataccgc gaaaggtttt gcgccattcg
     4801 atggtgtccg ggatctcgac gctctccctt atgcgactcc tgcattagga agcagcccag
     4861 tagtaggttg aggccgttga gcaccgccgc cgcaaggaat ggtgcatgca aggagatggc
     4921 gcccaacagt cccccggcca cggggcctgc caccataccc acgccgaaac aagcgctcat
     4981 gagcccgaag tggcgagccc gatcttcccc atcggtgatg tcggcgatat aggcgccagc
     5041 aaccgcacct gtggcgccgg tgatgccggc cacgatgcgt ccggcgtaga ggatcgagat
     5101 ctcgatcccg cgaaattaat acgactcact ataggggaat tgtgagcgga taacaattcc
     5161 cctctagaat aattttgttt aactttaaga aggagatata ccatgggcag cagccatcat
     5221 catcatcatc acagcagcgg cctggaagtt ctgttccagg ggccccatat gaatcagaaa
     5281 cagctggata ttctgggtca tacccatcag ctgtttatgg aaaaaggtta tgttgatacc
     5341 agcgtgcagg atattctgga acgtagcggt attagcaaag gcaccttcta taaatacttt
     5401 agcagcaaaa gcgagctgct gattagcctg ctgagcagcc tgcaagaaag cctgattctg
     5461 cagcgtgaaa aagtggttat tgaatatcgc ggtgataacc agaaaggttt tcaagagcag
     5521 atgatcttca tgatgaactt tgccgagcag aacaaaattc cggaaatgat tgaaagcacc
     5581 ctggttctga atgaagtgaa aacctttcac tacatcgagg aactgaaagc agcaaccttt
     5641 aactggatct atgaacgttt tcagcagatc tttccgagca aaaccagccc gtacctgttt
     5701 gatggtgcag ttctgctgga aggtatgctg aataacatgt ttaaaatgaa caaagccctg
     5761 aattatccgc tgccgattga gcagattgtt cgttattgta tgaaacgcac cgaagaaatc
     5821 attattgaag tggcagaaca gaaagaacag ctgtttagcc cgagcgttta tagcgcagtg
     5881 tttaacaaaa aaaccgaaag ccactttagc accgatccgt aaggatccaa gcttgcggcc
     5941 gcactcgagc accaccacca ccaccactga gatccggctg ctaacaaagc ccgaaaggaa
     6001 gctgagttgg ctgctgccac cgctgagcaa taactagcat aaccccttgg ggcctctaaa
     6061 cgggtcttga ggggtttttt gctgaaagga ggaactatat ccggat
//
