[The description below was written by a language model from this plasmid's Addgene catalogue record and the feature table of its GenBank file.]
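Description:
pET21a-BM1P1 is a bacterial expression plasmid of about 6.1 kb, built on the pET21a backbone and carrying a synthesized 654 bp coding sequence for BM1P1 from Bacillus megaterium. It comes from a synthetic biology study that mined prokaryotic genomes for repressors to build orthogonal genetic logic gates, so BM1P1 is presumably one of those candidate repressors, although the record does not describe its function directly. The depositor notes that the fragment was commercially synthesized and inserted into the vector; the cloning method is otherwise unrecorded.

Expression runs from a T7 promoter immediately followed by a lac operator, with the strong ribosome binding site from phage T7 gene 10 upstream and a T7 terminator downstream. The plasmid also carries lacI under its own promoter. The lac repressor holds transcription off until IPTG or lactose is added, and expression requires a host that supplies T7 RNA polymerase. The open reading frame begins with an N-terminal 6xHis tag followed by an HRV 3C (PreScission) protease site, allowing affinity purification and later removal of the tag. The BM1P1 coding region is not annotated in the feature table but would occupy the gap after this site. A second 6xHis sequence, the C-terminal tag native to pET21a, lies downstream of the insert; the record does not show whether it is translated in frame or preceded by a stop codon.

Propagation in E. coli relies on a ColE1/pBR322-type origin, with the bom region and rop gene also present. The catalogue lists the plasmid as high copy, although rop normally restrains copy number. Selection is by ampicillin through beta-lactamase, and an f1 origin permits single-stranded DNA production. The design suits inducible overproduction and purification of the protein.
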