Addgene plasmid #51157: pET21a-BM1P1
Depositing lab: Christopher Voigt. Depositing organization: University of California, San Francisco (UCSF). Publication: Genomic mining of prokaryotic repressors for orthogonal logic gates. Stanton BC, Nielsen AA, Tamsir A, Clancy K, Peterson T, Voigt CA. Nat Chem Biol. 2013 Dec 8. doi: 10.1038/nchembio.1411. PubMed 24316737.
Backbone
  Vector backbone: pET21a
  Vector type: Bacterial Expression, Synthetic Biology
Growth in bacteria
  Bacterial resistance: Ampicillin, 100 μg/mL
  Growth temperature: 37°C
  Growth strain: DH10B
  Copy number: High Copy
Gene/Insert
  Gene/Insert name: BM1P1
  Species: Bacillus megaterium
  Insert size (bp): 654
  Promoter: T7
  Tag / fusion protein: 6x-his (N terminal on backbone)
  Cloning method: Unknown
  Sequencing primers: 5′ T7 short
Terms and licenses: Academic/Nonprofit Terms; Industry Terms: Not Available to Industry
Depositor comments: UCSF Case No. SF11-016-2; U.S. Patent Application 13/489,205. GeneArt inserted the synthesized fragment into a pET21a vector.
How to cite: pET21a-BM1P1 was a gift from Christopher Voigt (Addgene plasmid # 51157 ; http://n2t.net/addgene:51157 ; RRID:Addgene_51157)
