>Addgene plasmid #51157 | pET21a-BM1P1 | depositor partial sequence | sequence record 77508 | repressor ORF
ATGAATCAGAAACAGCTGGATATTCTGGGTCATACCCATCAGCTGTTTATGGAAAAAGGTTATGTTGATA
CCAGCGTGCAGGATATTCTGGAACGTAGCGGTATTAGCAAAGGCACCTTCTATAAATACTTTAGCAGCAA
AAGCGAGCTGCTGATTAGCCTGCTGAGCAGCCTGCAAGAAAGCCTGATTCTGCAGCGTGAAAAAGTGGTT
ATTGAATATCGCGGTGATAACCAGAAAGGTTTTCAAGAGCAGATGATCTTCATGATGAACTTTGCCGAGC
AGAACAAAATTCCGGAAATGATTGAAAGCACCCTGGTTCTGAATGAAGTGAAAACCTTTCACTACATCGA
GGAACTGAAAGCAGCAACCTTTAACTGGATCTATGAACGTTTTCAGCAGATCTTTCCGAGCAAAACCAGC
CCGTACCTGTTTGATGGTGCAGTTCTGCTGGAAGGTATGCTGAATAACATGTTTAAAATGAACAAAGCCC
TGAATTATCCGCTGCCGATTGAGCAGATTGTTCGTTATTGTATGAAACGCACCGAAGAAATCATTATTGA
AGTGGCAGAACAGAAAGAACAGCTGTTTAGCCCGAGCGTTTATAGCGCAGTGTTTAACAAAAAAACCGAA
AGCCACTTTAGCACCGATCCGTAA
