>Addgene plasmid #51157 | pET21a-BM1P1 | addgene partial sequence | sequence record 80242 | pBRrevBam 5'-GGTGATGTCGGCGATATAGG-3'
AAGGAGATATACCATGGGCAGCAGCCATCATCATCATCATCACAGCAGCGGCCTGGAAGTTCTGTTCCAG
GGGCCCCATATGAATCAGAAACAGCTGGATATTCTGGGTCATACCCATCAGCTGTTTATGGAAAAAGGTT
ATGTTGATACCAGCGTGCAGGATATTCTGGAACGTAGCGGTATTAGCAAAGGCACCTTCTATAAATACTT
TAGCAGCAAAAGCGAGCTGCTGATTAGCCTGCTGAGCAGCCTGCAAGAAAGCCTGATTCTGCAGCGTGAA
AAAGTGGTTATTGAATATCGCGGTGATAACCAGAAAGGTTTTCAAGAGCAGATGATCTTCATGATGAACT
TTGCCGAGCAGAACAAAATTCCGGAAATGATTGAAAGCACCCTGGTTCTGAATGAAGTGAAAACCTTTCA
CTACATCGAGGAACTGAAAGCAGCAACCTTTAACTGGATCTATGAACGTTTTCAGCAGATCTTTCCGAGC
AAAACCAGCCCGTACCTGTTTGATGGTGCAGTTCTGCTGGAAGGTATGCTGAATAACATGTTTAAAATGA
ACAAAGCCCTGAATTATCCGCTGCCGATTGAGCAGATTGTTCGTTATTGTATGAAACGCACCGAAGAAAT
CATTATTGAAGTGGCAGAACAGAAAGAACAGCTGTTTAGCCCGAGCGTTTATAGCGCAGTG
